Addgene plasmid #192782: pCAG-G-Flamp2
Purpose: green biosensor for cAMP in mammalian cells
Depositing lab: Jun Chu. Depositing organization: Shenzhen Institute of Advanced Technology (SIAT), Chinese Academy of Sciences. Publication: An Improved Genetically Encoded Fluorescent cAMP Indicator for Sensitive cAMP Imaging and Fast Drug Screening. Liu W, Liu C, Ren PG, Chu J, Wang L. Front Pharmacol. 2022 May 12;13:902290. doi: 10.3389/fphar.2022.902290. eCollection 2022. PubMed 35694242.
Backbone
  Vector backbone: pCAG
  Backbone size w/o insert (bp): 6342
  Total vector size (bp): 7608
  Vector type: Mammalian Expression
  Selectable markers: Neomycin (select with G418)
Growth in bacteria
  Bacterial resistance: Ampicillin, 100 μg/mL
  Growth temperature: 37°C
  Growth strain: DH5alpha
  Copy number: High Copy
Gene/Insert
  Gene/Insert name: G-Flamp2
  Species: Synthetic
  Insert size (bp): 1266
  Promoter: CAG
  Tag / fusion protein: His tag (N terminal on insert)
  Cloning method: Restriction Enzyme; 5′ cloning site BamHI (unknown if destroyed); 3′ cloning site EcoRI (unknown if destroyed)
  Sequencing primers: 5′ GCAACGTGCTGGTTATTGTG; 3′ TAGAAGGCACAGTCGAGG
Terms and licenses: Academic/Nonprofit Terms; Industry Terms: Not Available to Industry
How to cite: pCAG-G-Flamp2 was a gift from Jun Chu (Addgene plasmid # 192782 ; http://n2t.net/addgene:192782 ; RRID:Addgene_192782)
