[The description below was written by a language model from this plasmid's Addgene catalogue record and pLannotate feature annotations shown in this document.]
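Description:
pCAG-G-Flamp2 is a mammalian expression plasmid of about 7.6 kb, built on a pCAG backbone, that encodes G-Flamp2, a synthetic, genetically encoded green fluorescent indicator for cyclic AMP. It is propagated in E. coli through a high-copy ColE1/pUC-type origin with ampicillin selection from the β-lactamase gene and its own promoter. An f1 phage origin is also present, along with remnants of the lac promoter/operator region carried over from the parental cloning vector.

The sensor is driven by the composite CAG promoter, annotated here as the CMV immediate-early enhancer, the chicken β-actin promoter and a chimeric β-actin/β-globin intron, which together give strong, broadly active expression in mammalian cells. The roughly 1.27 kb insert was cloned between BamHI and EcoRI sites, carries an N-terminal His tag, and is terminated by the bovine growth hormone polyadenylation signal. Automated annotation recognises only a GFP-derived segment (labelled cEGFP) in the middle of the insert region. The flanking coding sequence is unannotated, and the record does not describe the cAMP-sensing portion or how it is joined to the fluorescent protein. A separate SV40 early promoter drives the neomycin phosphotransferase gene, followed by a fragment of ble and the SV40 polyadenylation signal, allowing G418 selection of stably transfected cells.

The two sequence records supplied differ by a single nucleotide in length and give essentially the same feature map, consistent with the catalogued size. According to the record and its associated publication title, the plasmid is used for fluorescence imaging of cAMP in mammalian cells and for drug screening.
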