Features (pLannotate 1.2.2; 19 found; start..end, strand, type, name):
     92..395     +  enhancer       CMV enhancer: human cytomegalovirus immediate early enhancer
    397..672     +  promoter       chicken β-actin promoter: No description available
    673..1689    +  intron         chimeric intron: chimera between introns from chicken β-actin and rabbit β-globin
   1750..1767    +  misc_feature   MCS (fragment): multiple cloning site
   2121..2843    +  CDS            cEGFP: cEGFP is a basic (constitutively fluorescent) green fluorescent protein published in 2008, derived from Aequorea victoria.
   3205..3429    +  polyA_signal   bGH poly(A) signal: bovine growth hormone polyadenylation signal
   3433..3454    +  promoter       SV40 promoter (fragment): SV40 enhancer and early promoter
   3475..3903    +  rep_origin     f1 ori (sequence partly withheld): f1 bacteriophage origin of replication; arrow indicates direction of (+) strand synthesis
   3917..4246    +  promoter       SV40 promoter: SV40 enhancer and early promoter
   4313..5104    +  CDS            neo: KKA2_KLEPN - Also known as kan, nptII. Experimental evidence at protein level: Swiss-Prot protein existence level 1. Resistance to kanamycin, neomycin, paromomycin, ribostamycin, butirosin and gentamicin B. From Klebsiella pneumoniae.
   5130..5288    +  CDS            ble (fragment): BLE_KLEPN - Experimental evidence at protein level: Swiss-Prot protein existence level 1. Binding protein with a strong affinity to the bleomycin family of antibiotics. Binds to CL990; an antimitotic-antibiotic compound. From Klebsiella pneumoniae.
   5283..5404    +  polyA_signal   SV40 poly(A) signal: SV40 polyadenylation signal
   5477..5493    -  protein_bind   lac operator: The lac repressor binds to the lac operator to inhibit transcription in E. coli. This inhibition can be relieved by adding lactose or isopropyl-β-D-thiogalactopyranoside (IPTG). lac repressor encoded by lacI
   5501..5531    -  promoter       lac promoter: promoter for the E. coli lac operon
   5546..5567    -  protein_bind   CAP binding site: CAP binding activates transcription in the presence of cAMP. E. coli catabolite activator protein
   5580..5672    -  CDS            lacI (fragment): lac repressor; lacI; The lac repressor binds to the lac operator to inhibit transcription in E. coli. This inhibition can be relieved by adding lactose or isopropyl-β-D-thiogalactopyranoside (IPTG).
   5855..6443    -  rep_origin     ori: high-copy-number ColE1/pMB1/pBR322/pUC origin of replication
   6614..7474    -  CDS            AmpR: β-lactamase; bla; confers resistance to ampicillin, carbenicillin, and related antibiotics
   7475..7579    -  promoter       AmpR promoter: bla
>Addgene plasmid #192782 | pCAG-G-Flamp2 | addgene full sequence | sequence record 488999 | Addgene NGS Result
GACGGATCGGGAGATCAATTCTGCAGGAATCTAGTTATTAATAGTAATCAATTACGGGGTCATTAGTTCA
TAGCCCATATATGGAGTTCCGCGTTACATAACTTACGGTAAATGGCCCGCCTGGCTGACCGCCCAACGAC
CCCCGCCCATTGACGTCAATAATGACGTATGTTCCCATAGTAACGCCAATAGGGACTTTCCATTGACGTC
AATGGGTGGAGTATTTACGGTAAACTGCCCACTTGGCAGTACATCAAGTGTATCATATGCCAAGTACGCC
CCCTATTGACGTCAATGACGGTAAATGGCCCGCCTGGCATTATGCCCAGTACATGACCTTATGGGACTTT
CCTACTTGGCAGTACATCTACGTATTAGTCATCGCTATTACCATGGTCGAGGTGAGCCCCACGTTCTGCT
TCACTCTCCCCATCTCCCCCCCCTCCCCACCCCCAATTTTGTATTTATTTATTTTTTAATTATTTTGTGC
AGCGATGGGGGCGGGGGGGGGGGGGGCGCGCGCCAGGCGGGGCGGGGCGGGGCGAGGGGCGGGGCGGGGC
GAGGCGGAGAGGTGCGGCGGCAGCCAATCAGAGCGGCGCGCTCCGAAAGTTTCCTTTTATGGCGAGGCGG
CGGCGGCGGCGGCCCTATAAAAAGCGAAGCGCGCGGCGGGCGGGAGTCGCTGCGCGCTGCCTTCGCCCCG
TGCCCCGCTCCGCCGCCGCCTCGCGCCGCCCGCCCCGGCTCTGACTGACCGCGTTACTCCCACAGGTGAG
CGGGCGGGACGGCCCTTCTCCTCCGGGCTGTAATTAGCGCTTGGTTTAATGACGGCTTGTTTCTTTTCTG
TGGCTGCGTGAAAGCCTTGAGGGGCTCCGGGAGGGCCCTTTGTGCGGGGGGAGCGGCTCGGGGGGTGCGT
GCGTGTGTGTGTGCGTGGGGAGCGCCGCGTGCGGCTCCGCGCTGCCCGGCGGCTGTGAGCGCTGCGGGCG
CGGCGCGGGGCTTTGTGCGCTCCGCAGTGTGCGCGAGGGGAGCGCGGCCGGGGGCGGTGCCCCGCGGTGC
GGGGGGGGCTGCGAGGGGAACAAAGGCTGCGTGCGGGGTGTGTGCGTGGGGGGGTGAGCAGGGGGTGTGG
GCGCGTCGGTCGGGCTGCAACCCCCCCTGCACCCCCCTCCCCGAGTTGCTGAGCACGGCCCGGCTTCGGG
TGCGGGGCTCCGTACGGGGCGTGGCGCGGGGCTCGCCGTGCCGGGCGGGGGGTGGCGGCAGGTGGGGGTG
CCGGGCGGGGCGGGGCCGCCTCGGGCCGGGGAGGGCTCGGGGGAGGGGCGCGGCGGCCCCCGGAGCGCCG
GCGGCTGTCGAGGCGCGGCGAGCCGCAGCCATTGCCTTTTATGGTAATCGTGCGAGAGGGCGCAGGGACT
TCCTTTGTCCCAAATCTGTGCGGAGCCGAAATCTGGGAGGCGCCGCCGCACCCCCTCTAGCGGGCGCGGG
GCGAAGCGGTGCGGCGCCGGCAGGAAGGAAATGGGCGGGGAGGGCCTTCGTGCGTCGCCGCGCCGCCGTC
CCCTTCTCCCTCTCCAGCCTCGGGGCTGTCCGCGGGGGGACGGCTGCCTTCGGGGGGGACGGGGCAGGGC
GGGGTTCGGCTTCTGGCGTGTGACCGGCGGCTCTAGAGCCTCTGCTAACCATGTTCATGCCTTCTTCTTT
TTCCTACAGCTCCTGGGCAACGTGCTGGTTATTGTGCTGTCTCATCATTTTGGCAAAGAATTGATTTGAT
ACCGCGGGCCCGGGATCAGCTTGGTACCGAGCTCGGATCCGCCACCATGGGCTCCCACCACCACCATCAC
CATGGCATGGCAAGCATGACAGGGGGGCAGCAGATGGGACGGGACCTCTATGATGATGACGACAAAGATC
CCATGGGCTTCTACCAGGAGGTGAGAAGAGGGGACTTTGTGAGGAACTGGCAGCTAGTGGCAGCTGTGCC
TCTCTTCCAGAAGCTGGGCCCAGCCGTCCTGGTAGAAATTGTGAGAGCCCTGAGAGCCCGGACCGTTCCT
GCTGGGGCTGTCATCTGTCGCATTGGAGAGCCAGGAGACAGGATGTTTTTCGTTGTGGAAGGCAGTGTGA
GTGTGGCTACCAACTGGGGCAACGTCTATATCACAGCCGACAAGCAGAATAACGGCATCAAGGCGAACTT
CGAGATCCGCCACAACGTTGAGGGTGGCGGCGTGCAGCTCGCCTACCACTACCAGCAGAACACCCCCATC
GGCGACGGCCCCGTGCTGCTGCCCGACAACCACTACCTGAGCGTGCAGTCCAAACTTTCGAAAGACCCCA
ACGAGAAGCGCGATCACATGGTCCTGCTGGAGTTCGTGACCGCCGCCGGGATCACTCTCGGCATGGACGA
GCTGTACAAGGGCGGTACCGGAGGGAGCATGGTGCGTAAGGGCGAGGAGCTGTTCACCGGGGTGGTGCCC
ATCCTGGTCGAGCTGGACGGCGACGTAAACGGCCACAAGTTCAGCGTGCGTGGCGAGGGCGAGGGCGATG
CCACCAATGGCAAGCTGAGCCTGAAGTTCATCTGCACCACCGGCAAGCTGCCCGTGCCCTGGCCCACCCT
CGTGACCACCCTGACCTACGGCGTGCAGTGCTTCGCACGCTACCCCGACCACATGAAGCAGCACGACTTC
TTCAAGTCCGCCATGCCCGAAGGCTACATCCAGGAGCGCACCATCGTTTTCAAGGACGACGGCACCTACA
AGACCCGCGCCGTGGTGAAGTTCGAGGGCGACACCCTGGTGAACCGCATCGAGCTGAAGGGCACCGACTT
CAAGGAGGACGGCAACATCCTGGGGCACAAGCTGGAGTACAACCGGGTGAATCCTGTGGAGCTGGGCCCT
GGAGCCTTCTTTGGGGAGATGGCCTTGATCTCTGGAGAACCCAGGGTGGCCACTGTCTCAGCTGCCACCA
CGGTGAGCCTGCTGTCTCTGCACTCCGCTGATTTCCAAATGCTGTGCAGCTCTTCCCCAGAGATCGCAGA
AATCTTCAGGAAGACAGCCCTGGAGAGACGAGGAGCAGCTGCCTCAGCCTAATGAATTCTGCAGATATCC
AGCACAGTGGCGGCCGCTCGAGGTCACCCATTCGAACAAAAACTCATCTCAGAAGAGGATCTGAATATGC
ATACCGGTCATCATCACCATCACCATTGAGTTTAAACCCGCTGATCAGCCTCGACTGTGCCTTCTAGTTG
CCAGCCATCTGTTGTTTGCCCCTCCCCCGTGCCTTCCTTGACCCTGGAAGGTGCCACTCCCACTGTCCTT
TCCTAATAAAATGAGGAAATTGCATCGCATTGTCTGAGTAGGTGTCATTCTATTCTGGGGGGTGGGGTGG
GGCAGGACAGCAAGGGGGAGGATTGGGAAGACAATAGCAGGCATGCTGGGGATGCGGTGGGCTCTATGGC
TTCTGAGGCGGAAAGAACCAGCTGGGGCTCTAGGGGGTATCCCC
[124 nt withheld, positions 3475-3598]
C
[91 nt withheld, positions 3600-3690]
A
[49 nt withheld, positions 3692-3740]
CCTTTGACGTTGGAGTCCACGTTCTTT
[37 nt withheld, positions 3768-3804]
ACCCTATCTCGGTCTATTCTTTTGATTTATAAGGGATTTTGCCGATTTCGGCCTATTGGTTAAAAAATGA
GCTGATTTAACAAAAATTTAACGCGAATTAATTCTGTGGAATGTGTGTCAGTTAGGGTGTGGAAAGTCCC
CAGGCTCCCCAGCAGGCAGAAGTATGCAAAGCATGCATCTCAATTAGTCAGCAACCAGGTGTGGAAAGTC
CCCAGGCTCCCCAGCAGGCAGAAGTATGCAAAGCATGCATCTCAATTAGTCAGCAACCATAGTCCCGCCC
CTAACTCCGCCCATCCCGCCCCTAACTCCGCCCAGTTCCGCCCATTCTCCGCCCCATGGCTGACTAATTT
TTTTTATTTATGCAGAGGCCGAGGCCGCCTCTGCCTCTGAGCTATTCCAGAAGTAGTGAGGAGGCTTTTT
TGGAGGCCTAGGCTTTTGCAAAAAGCTCCCGGGAGCTTGTATATCCATTTTCGGATCTGATCAAGAGACA
GGATGAGGATCGTTTCGCATGATTGAACAAGATGGATTGCACGCAGGTTCTCCGGCCGCTTGGGTGGAGA
GGCTATTCGGCTATGACTGGGCACAACAGACAATCGGCTGCTCTGATGCCGCCGTGTTCCGGCTGTCAGC
GCAGGGGCGCCCGGTTCTTTTTGTCAAGACCGACCTGTCCGGTGCCCTGAATGAACTGCAGGACGAGGCA
GCGCGGCTATCGTGGCTGGCCACGACGGGCGTTCCTTGCGCAGCTGTGCTCGACGTTGTCACTGAAGCGG
GAAGGGACTGGCTGCTATTGGGCGAAGTGCCGGGGCAGGATCTCCTGTCATCTCACCTTGCTCCTGCCGA
GAAAGTATCCATCATGGCTGATGCAATGCGGCGGCTGCATACGCTTGATCCGGCTACCTGCCCATTCGAC
CACCAAGCGAAACATCGCATCGAGCGAGCACGTACTCGGATGGAAGCCGGTCTTGTCGATCAGGATGATC
TGGACGAAGAGCATCAGGGGCTCGCGCCAGCCGAACTGTTCGCCAGGCTCAAGGCGCGCATGCCCGACGG
CGAGGATCTCGTCGTGACCCATGGCGATGCCTGCTTGCCGAATATCATGGTGGAAAATGGCCGCTTTTCT
GGATTCATCGACTGTGGCCGGCTGGGTGTGGCGGACCGCTATCAGGACATAGCGTTGGCTACCCGTGATA
TTGCTGAAGAGCTTGGCGGCGAATGGGCTGACCGCTTCCTCGTGCTTTACGGTATCGCCGCTCCCGATTC
GCAGCGCATCGCCTTCTATCGCCTTCTTGACGAGTTCTTCTGAGCGGGACTCTGGGGTTCGCGAAATGAC
CGACCAAGCGACGCCCAACCTGCCATCACGAGATTTCGATTCCACCGCCGCCTTCTATGAAAGGTTGGGC
TTCGGAATCGTTTTCCGGGACGCCGGCTGGATGATCCTCCAGCGCGGGGATCTCATGCTGGAGTTCTTCG
CCCACCCCAACTTGTTTATTGCAGCTTATAATGGTTACAAATAAAGCAATAGCATCACAAATTTCACAAA
TAAAGCATTTTTTTCACTGCATTCTAGTTGTGGTTTGTCCAAACTCATCAATGTATCTTATCATGTCTGT
ATACCGTCGACCTCTAGCTAGAGCTTGGCGTAATCATGGTCATAGCTGTTTCCTGTGTGAAATTGTTATC
CGCTCACAATTCCACACAACATACGAGCCGGAAGCATAAAGTGTAAAGCCTGGGGTGCCTAATGAGTGAG
CTAACTCACATTAATTGCGTTGCGCTCACTGCCCGCTTTCCAGTCGGGAAACCTGTCGTGCCAGCTGCAT
TAATGAATCGGCCAACGCGCGGGGAGAGGCGGTTTGCGTATTGGGCGCTCTTCCGCTTCCTCGCTCACTG
ACTCGCTGCGCTCGGTCGTTCGGCTGCGGCGAGCGGTATCAGCTCACTCAAAGGCGGTAATACGGTTATC
CACAGAATCAGGGGATAACGCAGGAAAGAACATGTGAGCAAAAGGCCAGCAAAAGGCCAGGAACCGTAAA
AAGGCCGCGTTGCTGGCGTTTTTCCATAGGCTCCGCCCCCCTGACGAGCATCACAAAAATCGACGCTCAA
GTCAGAGGTGGCGAAACCCGACAGGACTATAAAGATACCAGGCGTTTCCCCCTGGAAGCTCCCTCGTGCG
CTCTCCTGTTCCGACCCTGCCGCTTACCGGATACCTGTCCGCCTTTCTCCCTTCGGGAAGCGTGGCGCTT
TCTCATAGCTCACGCTGTAGGTATCTCAGTTCGGTGTAGGTCGTTCGCTCCAAGCTGGGCTGTGTGCACG
AACCCCCCGTTCAGCCCGACCGCTGCGCCTTATCCGGTAACTATCGTCTTGAGTCCAACCCGGTAAGACA
CGACTTATCGCCACTGGCAGCAGCCACTGGTAACAGGATTAGCAGAGCGAGGTATGTAGGCGGTGCTACA
GAGTTCTTGAAGTGGTGGCCTAACTACGGCTACACTAGAAGAACAGTATTTGGTATCTGCGCTCTGCTGA
AGCCAGTTACCTTCGGAAAAAGAGTTGGTAGCTCTTGATCCGGCAAACAAACCACCGCTGGTAGCGGTGG
TTTTTTTGTTTGCAAGCAGCAGATTACGCGCAGAAAAAAAGGATCTCAAGAAGATCCTTTGATCTTTTCT
ACGGGGTCTGACGCTCAGTGGAACGAAAACTCACGTTAAGGGATTTTGGTCATGAGATTATCAAAAAGGA
TCTTCACCTAGATCCTTTTAAATTAAAAATGAAGTTTTAAATCAATCTAAAGTATATATGAGTAAACTTG
GTCTGACAGTTACCAATGCTTAATCAGTGAGGCACCTATCTCAGCGATCTGTCTATTTCGTTCATCCATA
GTTGCCTGACTCCCCGTCGTGTAGATAACTACGATACGGGAGGGCTTACCATCTGGCCCCAGTGCTGCAA
TGATACCGCGAGACCCACGCTCACCGGCTCCAGATTTATCAGCAATAAACCAGCCAGCCGGAAGGGCCGA
GCGCAGAAGTGGTCCTGCAACTTTATCCGCCTCCATCCAGTCTATTAATTGTTGCCGGGAAGCTAGAGTA
AGTAGTTCGCCAGTTAATAGTTTGCGCAACGTTGTTGCCATTGCTACAGGCATCGTGGTGTCACGCTCGT
CGTTTGGTATGGCTTCATTCAGCTCCGGTTCCCAACGATCAAGGCGAGTTACATGATCCCCCATGTTGTG
CAAAAAAGCGGTTAGCTCCTTCGGTCCTCCGATCGTTGTCAGAAGTAAGTTGGCCGCAGTGTTATCACTC
ATGGTTATGGCAGCACTGCATAATTCTCTTACTGTCATGCCATCCGTAAGATGCTTTTCTGTGACTGGTG
AGTACTCAACCAAGTCATTCTGAGAATAGTGTATGCGGCGACCGAGTTGCTCTTGCCCGGCGTCAATACG
GGATAATACCGCGCCACATAGCAGAACTTTAAAAGTGCTCATCATTGGAAAACGTTCTTCGGGGCGAAAA
CTCTCAAGGATCTTACCGCTGTTGAGATCCAGTTCGATGTAACCCACTCGTGCACCCAACTGATCTTCAG
CATCTTTTACTTTCACCAGCGTTTCTGGGTGAGCAAAAACAGGAAGGCAAAATGCCGCAAAAAAGGGAAT
AAGGGCGACACGGAAATGTTGAATACTCATACTCTTCCTTTTTCAATATTATTGAAGCATTTATCAGGGT
TATTGTCTCATGAGCGGATACATATTTGAATGTATTTAGAAAAATAAACAAATAGGGGTTCCGCGCACAT
TTCCCCGAAAAGTGCCACCTGACGTC
