Features (pLannotate 1.2.2; 18 found; start..end, strand, type, name):
     92..395     +  enhancer       CMV enhancer: human cytomegalovirus immediate early enhancer
    674..1690    +  intron         chimeric intron: chimera between introns from chicken β-actin and rabbit β-globin
   1751..1768    +  misc_feature   MCS (fragment): multiple cloning site
   2122..2844    +  CDS            cEGFP: cEGFP is a basic (constitutively fluorescent) green fluorescent protein published in 2008, derived from Aequorea victoria.
   3206..3430    +  polyA_signal   bGH poly(A) signal: bovine growth hormone polyadenylation signal
   3434..3455    +  promoter       SV40 promoter (fragment): SV40 enhancer and early promoter
   3476..3904    +  rep_origin     f1 ori (sequence partly withheld): f1 bacteriophage origin of replication; arrow indicates direction of (+) strand synthesis
   3918..4247    +  promoter       SV40 promoter: SV40 enhancer and early promoter
   4314..5105    +  CDS            neo: KKA2_KLEPN - Also known as kan, nptII. Experimental evidence at protein level: Swiss-Prot protein existence level 1. Resistance to kanamycin, neomycin, paromomycin, ribostamycin, butirosin and gentamicin B. From Klebsiella pneumoniae.
   5131..5289    +  CDS            ble (fragment): BLE_KLEPN - Experimental evidence at protein level: Swiss-Prot protein existence level 1. Binding protein with a strong affinity to the bleomycin family of antibiotics. Binds to CL990; an antimitotic-antibiotic compound. From Klebsiella pneumoniae.
   5284..5405    +  polyA_signal   SV40 poly(A) signal: SV40 polyadenylation signal
   5478..5494    -  protein_bind   lac operator: The lac repressor binds to the lac operator to inhibit transcription in E. coli. This inhibition can be relieved by adding lactose or isopropyl-β-D-thiogalactopyranoside (IPTG). lac repressor encoded by lacI
   5502..5532    -  promoter       lac promoter: promoter for the E. coli lac operon
   5547..5568    -  protein_bind   CAP binding site: CAP binding activates transcription in the presence of cAMP. E. coli catabolite activator protein
   5581..5673    -  CDS            lacI (fragment): lac repressor; lacI; The lac repressor binds to the lac operator to inhibit transcription in E. coli. This inhibition can be relieved by adding lactose or isopropyl-β-D-thiogalactopyranoside (IPTG).
   5856..6444    -  rep_origin     ori: high-copy-number ColE1/pMB1/pBR322/pUC origin of replication
   6615..7475    -  CDS            AmpR: β-lactamase; bla; confers resistance to ampicillin, carbenicillin, and related antibiotics
   7476..7580    -  promoter       AmpR promoter: bla
>Addgene plasmid #192782 | pCAG-G-Flamp2 Sequencing Result | analyzer sequence | sequence record 379674
GACGGATCGGGAGATCAATTCTGCAGGAATCTAGTTATTAATAGTAATCAATTACGGGGTCATTAGTTCA
TAGCCCATATATGGAGTTCCGCGTTACATAACTTACGGTAAATGGCCCGCCTGGCTGACCGCCCAACGAC
CCCCGCCCATTGACGTCAATAATGACGTATGTTCCCATAGTAACGCCAATAGGGACTTTCCATTGACGTC
AATGGGTGGAGTATTTACGGTAAACTGCCCACTTGGCAGTACATCAAGTGTATCATATGCCAAGTACGCC
CCCTATTGACGTCAATGACGGTAAATGGCCCGCCTGGCATTATGCCCAGTACATGACCTTATGGGACTTT
CCTACTTGGCAGTACATCTACGTATTAGTCATCGCTATTACCATGGTCGAGGTGAGCCCCACGTTCTGCT
TCACTCTCCCCATCTCCCCCCCCTCCCCACCCCCAATTTTGTATTTATTTATTTTTTAATTATTTTGTGC
AGCGATGGGGGCGGGGGGGGGGGGNNNSGSGCGCCRGGSGGGGSGGGGSGGGGSGRGGGGSGGGGSGGGG
SGRGGCGGRGAGGKGCGGCGGCAGCCAATCAGAGCGGCGCGCTCCGAAAGTTTCCTTTTATGGCGAGGCG
GCGGCGGCGGCGGCCCTATAAAAAGCGAAGCGCGCGGCGGGCGGGAGTCGCTGCGCGCTGCCTTCGCCCC
GTGCCCCGCTCCGCCGCCGCCTCGCGCCGCCCGCCCCGGCTCTGACTGACCGCGTTACTCCCACAGGTGA
GCGGGCGGGACGGCCCTTCTCCTCCGGGCTGTAATTAGCGCTTGGTTTAATGACGGCTTGTTTCTTTTCT
GTGGCTGCGTGAAAGCCTTGAGGGGCTCCGGGAGGGCCCTTTGTGCGGGGGGAGCGGCTCGGGGGGTGCG
TGCGTGTGTGTGTGCGTGGGGAGCGCCGCGTGCGGCTCCGCGCTGCCCGGCGGCTGTGAGCGCTGCGGGC
GCGGCGCGGGGCTTTGTGCGCTCCGCAGTGTGCGCGAGGGGAGCGCGGCCGGGGGCGGTGCCCCGCGGTG
CGGGGGGGGCTGCGAGGGGAACAAAGGCTGCGTGCGGGGTGTGTGCGTGGGGGGGTGAGCAGGGGGTGTG
GGCGCGTCGGTCGGGCTGCAACCCCCCCTGCACCCCCCTCCCCGAGTTGCTGAGCACGGCCCGGCTTCGG
GTGCGGGGCTCCGTACGGGGCGTGGCGCGGGGCTCGCCGTGCCGGGCGGGGGGTGGCGGCAGGTGGGGGT
GCCGGGCGGGGCGGGGCCGCCTCGGGCCGGGGAGGGCTCGGGGGAGGGGCGCGGCGGCCCCCGGAGCGCC
GGCGGCTGTCGAGGCGCGGCGAGCCGCAGCCATTGCCTTTTATGGTAATCGTGCGAGAGGGCGCAGGGAC
TTCCTTTGTCCCAAATCTGTGCGGAGCCGAAATCTGGGAGGCGCCGCCGCACCCCCTCTAGCGGGCGCGG
GGCGAAGCGGTGCGGCGCCGGCAGGAAGGAAATGGGCGGGGAGGGCCTTCGTGCGTCGCCGCGCCGCCGT
CCCCTTCTCCCTCTCCAGCCTCGGGGCTGTCCGCGGGGGGACGGCTGCCTTCGGGGGGGACGGGGCAGGG
CGGGGTTCGGCTTCTGGCGTGTGACCGGCGGCTCTAGAGCCTCTGCTAACCATGTTCATGCCTTCTTCTT
TTTCCTACAGCTCCTGGGCAACGTGCTGGTTATTGTGCTGTCTCATCATTTTGGCAAAGAATTGATTTGA
TACCGCGGGCCCGGGATCAGCTTGGTACCGAGCTCGGATCCGCCACCATGGGCTCCCACCACCACCATCA
CCATGGCATGGCAAGCATGACAGGGGGGCAGCAGATGGGACGGGACCTCTATGATGATGACGACAAAGAT
CCCATGGGCTTCTACCAGGAGGTGAGAAGAGGGGACTTTGTGAGGAACTGGCAGCTAGTGGCAGCTGTGC
CTCTCTTCCAGAAGCTGGGCCCAGCCGTCCTGGTAGAAATTGTGAGAGCCCTGAGAGCCCGGACCGTTCC
TGCTGGGGCTGTCATCTGTCGCATTGGAGAGCCAGGAGACAGGATGTTTTTCGTTGTGGAAGGCAGTGTG
AGTGTGGCTACCAACTGGGGCAACGTCTATATCACAGCCGACAAGCAGAATAACGGCATCAAGGCGAACT
TCGAGATCCGCCACAACGTTGAGGGTGGCGGCGTGCAGCTCGCCTACCACTACCAGCAGAACACCCCCAT
CGGCGACGGCCCCGTGCTGCTGCCCGACAACCACTACCTGAGCGTGCAGTCCAAACTTTCGAAAGACCCC
AACGAGAAGCGCGATCACATGGTCCTGCTGGAGTTCGTGACCGCCGCCGGGATCACTCTCGGCATGGACG
AGCTGTACAAGGGCGGTACCGGAGGGAGCATGGTGCGTAAGGGCGAGGAGCTGTTCACCGGGGTGGTGCC
CATCCTGGTCGAGCTGGACGGCGACGTAAACGGCCACAAGTTCAGCGTGCGTGGCGAGGGCGAGGGCGAT
GCCACCAATGGCAAGCTGAGCCTGAAGTTCATCTGCACCACCGGCAAGCTGCCCGTGCCCTGGCCCACCC
TCGTGACCACCCTGACCTACGGCGTGCAGTGCTTCGCACGCTACCCCGACCACATGAAGCAGCACGACTT
CTTCAAGTCCGCCATGCCCGAAGGCTACATCCAGGAGCGCACCATCGTTTTCAAGGACGACGGCACCTAC
AAGACCCGCGCCGTGGTGAAGTTCGAGGGCGACACCCTGGTGAACCGCATCGAGCTGAAGGGCACCGACT
TCAAGGAGGACGGCAACATCCTGGGGCACAAGCTGGAGTACAACCGGGTGAATCCTGTGGAGCTGGGCCC
TGGAGCCTTCTTTGGGGAGATGGCCTTGATCTCTGGAGAACCCAGGGTGGCCACTGTCTCAGCTGCCACC
ACGGTGAGCCTGCTGTCTCTGCACTCCGCTGATTTCCAAATGCTGTGCAGCTCTTCCCCAGAGATCGCAG
AAATCTTCAGGAAGACAGCCCTGGAGAGACGAGGAGCAGCTGCCTCAGCCTAATGAATTCTGCAGATATC
CAGCACAGTGGCGGCCGCTCGAGGTCACCCATTCGAACAAAAACTCATCTCAGAAGAGGATCTGAATATG
CATACCGGTCATCATCACCATCACCATTGAGTTTAAACCCGCTGATCAGCCTCGACTGTGCCTTCTAGTT
GCCAGCCATCTGTTGTTTGCCCCTCCCCCGTGCCTTCCTTGACCCTGGAAGGTGCCACTCCCACTGTCCT
TTCCTAATAAAATGAGGAAATTGCATCGCATTGTCTGAGTAGGTGTCATTCTATTCTGGGGGGTGGGGTG
GGGCAGGACAGCAAGGGGGAGGATTGGGAAGACAATAGCAGGCATGCTGGGGATGCGGTGGGCTCTATGG
CTTCTGAGGCGGAAAGAACCAGCTGGGGCTCTAGGGGGTATCCCC
[124 nt withheld, positions 3476-3599]
C
[91 nt withheld, positions 3601-3691]
A
[49 nt withheld, positions 3693-3741]
CCTTTGACGTTGGAGTCCACGTTCTTT
[37 nt withheld, positions 3769-3805]
ACCCTATCTCGGTCTATTCTTTTGATTTATAAGGGATTTTGCCGATTTCGGCCTATTGGTTAAAAAATGA
GCTGATTTAACAAAAATTTAACGCGAATTAATTCTGTGGAATGTGTGTCAGTTAGGGTGTGGAAAGTCCC
CAGGCTCCCCAGCAGGCAGAAGTATGCAAAGCATGCATCTCAATTAGTCAGCAACCAGGTGTGGAAAGTC
CCCAGGCTCCCCAGCAGGCAGAAGTATGCAAAGCATGCATCTCAATTAGTCAGCAACCATAGTCCCGCCC
CTAACTCCGCCCATCCCGCCCCTAACTCCGCCCAGTTCCGCCCATTCTCCGCCCCATGGCTGACTAATTT
TTTTTATTTATGCAGAGGCCGAGGCCGCCTCTGCCTCTGAGCTATTCCAGAAGTAGTGAGGAGGCTTTTT
TGGAGGCCTAGGCTTTTGCAAAAAGCTCCCGGGAGCTTGTATATCCATTTTCGGATCTGATCAAGAGACA
GGATGAGGATCGTTTCGCATGATTGAACAAGATGGATTGCACGCAGGTTCTCCGGCCGCTTGGGTGGAGA
GGCTATTCGGCTATGACTGGGCACAACAGACAATCGGCTGCTCTGATGCCGCCGTGTTCCGGCTGTCAGC
GCAGGGGCGCCCGGTTCTTTTTGTCAAGACCGACCTGTCCGGTGCCCTGAATGAACTGCAGGACGAGGCA
GCGCGGCTATCGTGGCTGGCCACGACGGGCGTTCCTTGCGCAGCTGTGCTCGACGTTGTCACTGAAGCGG
GAAGGGACTGGCTGCTATTGGGCGAAGTGCCGGGGCAGGATCTCCTGTCATCTCACCTTGCTCCTGCCGA
GAAAGTATCCATCATGGCTGATGCAATGCGGCGGCTGCATACGCTTGATCCGGCTACCTGCCCATTCGAC
CACCAAGCGAAACATCGCATCGAGCGAGCACGTACTCGGATGGAAGCCGGTCTTGTCGATCAGGATGATC
TGGACGAAGAGCATCAGGGGCTCGCGCCAGCCGAACTGTTCGCCAGGCTCAAGGCGCGCATGCCCGACGG
CGAGGATCTCGTCGTGACCCATGGCGATGCCTGCTTGCCGAATATCATGGTGGAAAATGGCCGCTTTTCT
GGATTCATCGACTGTGGCCGGCTGGGTGTGGCGGACCGCTATCAGGACATAGCGTTGGCTACCCGTGATA
TTGCTGAAGAGCTTGGCGGCGAATGGGCTGACCGCTTCCTCGTGCTTTACGGTATCGCCGCTCCCGATTC
GCAGCGCATCGCCTTCTATCGCCTTCTTGACGAGTTCTTCTGAGCGGGACTCTGGGGTTCGCGAAATGAC
CGACCAAGCGACGCCCAACCTGCCATCACGAGATTTCGATTCCACCGCCGCCTTCTATGAAAGGTTGGGC
TTCGGAATCGTTTTCCGGGACGCCGGCTGGATGATCCTCCAGCGCGGGGATCTCATGCTGGAGTTCTTCG
CCCACCCCAACTTGTTTATTGCAGCTTATAATGGTTACAAATAAAGCAATAGCATCACAAATTTCACAAA
TAAAGCATTTTTTTCACTGCATTCTAGTTGTGGTTTGTCCAAACTCATCAATGTATCTTATCATGTCTGT
ATACCGTCGACCTCTAGCTAGAGCTTGGCGTAATCATGGTCATAGCTGTTTCCTGTGTGAAATTGTTATC
CGCTCACAATTCCACACAACATACGAGCCGGAAGCATAAAGTGTAAAGCCTGGGGTGCCTAATGAGTGAG
CTAACTCACATTAATTGCGTTGCGCTCACTGCCCGCTTTCCAGTCGGGAAACCTGTCGTGCCAGCTGCAT
TAATGAATCGGCCAACGCGCGGGGAGAGGCGGTTTGCGTATTGGGCGCTCTTCCGCTTCCTCGCTCACTG
ACTCGCTGCGCTCGGTCGTTCGGCTGCGGCGAGCGGTATCAGCTCACTCAAAGGCGGTAATACGGTTATC
CACAGAATCAGGGGATAACGCAGGAAAGAACATGTGAGCAAAAGGCCAGCAAAAGGCCAGGAACCGTAAA
AAGGCCGCGTTGCTGGCGTTTTTCCATAGGCTCCGCCCCCCTGACGAGCATCACAAAAATCGACGCTCAA
GTCAGAGGTGGCGAAACCCGACAGGACTATAAAGATACCAGGCGTTTCCCCCTGGAAGCTCCCTCGTGCG
CTCTCCTGTTCCGACCCTGCCGCTTACCGGATACCTGTCCGCCTTTCTCCCTTCGGGAAGCGTGGCGCTT
TCTCATAGCTCACGCTGTAGGTATCTCAGTTCGGTGTAGGTCGTTCGCTCCAAGCTGGGCTGTGTGCACG
AACCCCCCGTTCAGCCCGACCGCTGCGCCTTATCCGGTAACTATCGTCTTGAGTCCAACCCGGTAAGACA
CGACTTATCGCCACTGGCAGCAGCCACTGGTAACAGGATTAGCAGAGCGAGGTATGTAGGCGGTGCTACA
GAGTTCTTGAAGTGGTGGCCTAACTACGGCTACACTAGAAGAACAGTATTTGGTATCTGCGCTCTGCTGA
AGCCAGTTACCTTCGGAAAAAGAGTTGGTAGCTCTTGATCCGGCAAACAAACCACCGCTGGTAGCGGTGG
TTTTTTTGTTTGCAAGCAGCAGATTACGCGCAGAAAAAAAGGATCTCAAGAAGATCCTTTGATCTTTTCT
ACGGGGTCTGACGCTCAGTGGAACGAAAACTCACGTTAAGGGATTTTGGTCATGAGATTATCAAAAAGGA
TCTTCACCTAGATCCTTTTAAATTAAAAATGAAGTTTTAAATCAATCTAAAGTATATATGAGTAAACTTG
GTCTGACAGTTACCAATGCTTAATCAGTGAGGCACCTATCTCAGCGATCTGTCTATTTCGTTCATCCATA
GTTGCCTGACTCCCCGTCGTGTAGATAACTACGATACGGGAGGGCTTACCATCTGGCCCCAGTGCTGCAA
TGATACCGCGAGACCCACGCTCACCGGCTCCAGATTTATCAGCAATAAACCAGCCAGCCGGAAGGGCCGA
GCGCAGAAGTGGTCCTGCAACTTTATCCGCCTCCATCCAGTCTATTAATTGTTGCCGGGAAGCTAGAGTA
AGTAGTTCGCCAGTTAATAGTTTGCGCAACGTTGTTGCCATTGCTACAGGCATCGTGGTGTCACGCTCGT
CGTTTGGTATGGCTTCATTCAGCTCCGGTTCCCAACGATCAAGGCGAGTTACATGATCCCCCATGTTGTG
CAAAAAAGCGGTTAGCTCCTTCGGTCCTCCGATCGTTGTCAGAAGTAAGTTGGCCGCAGTGTTATCACTC
ATGGTTATGGCAGCACTGCATAATTCTCTTACTGTCATGCCATCCGTAAGATGCTTTTCTGTGACTGGTG
AGTACTCAACCAAGTCATTCTGAGAATAGTGTATGCGGCGACCGAGTTGCTCTTGCCCGGCGTCAATACG
GGATAATACCGCGCCACATAGCAGAACTTTAAAAGTGCTCATCATTGGAAAACGTTCTTCGGGGCGAAAA
CTCTCAAGGATCTTACCGCTGTTGAGATCCAGTTCGATGTAACCCACTCGTGCACCCAACTGATCTTCAG
CATCTTTTACTTTCACCAGCGTTTCTGGGTGAGCAAAAACAGGAAGGCAAAATGCCGCAAAAAAGGGAAT
AAGGGCGACACGGAAATGTTGAATACTCATACTCTTCCTTTTTCAATATTATTGAAGCATTTATCAGGGT
TATTGTCTCATGAGCGGATACATATTTGAATGTATTTAGAAAAATAAACAAATAGGGGTTCCGCGCACAT
TTCCCCGAAAAGTGCCACCTGACGTC
